>Addgene plasmid #182521 | CAN1 gRNA HIS | addgene full sequence | sequence record 358285 | Addgene NGS Result
TCATGATAATAATGGTTTCTTAGTATGATCCAATATCAAAGGAAATGATAGCATTGAAGGATGAGACTAA
TCCAATTGAGGAGTGGCAGCATATAGAACAGCTAAAGGGTAGTGCTGAAGGAAGCATACGATACCCCGCA
TGGAATGGGATAATATCACAGGAGGTACTAGACTACCTTTCATCCTACATAAATAGACGCATATAAGTAC
GCATTTAAGCATAAACACGCACTATGCCGTTCTTCTCATGTATATATATATACAGGCAACACGCAGATAT
AGGTGCGACGTGAACAGTGAGCTGTATGTGCGCAGCTCGCGTTGCATTTTCGGAAGCGCTCGTTTTCGGA
AACGCTTTGAAGTTCCTATTCCGAAGTTCCTATTCTCTAGAAAGTATAGGAACTTCAGAGCGCTTTTGAA
AACCAAAAGCGCTCTGAAGACGCACTTTCAAAAAACCAAAAACGCACCGGACTGTAACGAGCTACTAAAA
TATTGCGAATACCGCTTCCACAAACATTGCTCAAAAGTATCTCTTTGCTATATATCTCTGTGCTATATCC
CTATATAACCTACCCATCCACCTTTCGCTCCTTGAACTTGCATCTAAACTCGACCTCTACATTTTTTATG
TTTATCTCTAGTATTACTCTTTAGACAAAAAAATTGTAGTAAGAACTATTCATAGAGTGAATCGAAAACA
ATACGAAAATGTAAACATTTCCTATACGTAGTATATAGAGACAAAATAGAAGAAACCGTTCATAATTTTC
TGACCAATGAAGAATCATCAACGCTATCACTTTCTGTTCACAAAGTATGCGCAATCCACATCGGTATAGA
ATATAATCGGGGATGCCTTTATCTTGAAAAAATGCACCCGCAGCTTCGCTAGTAATCAGTAAACGCGGGA
AGTGAAGTCAGGCTTTTTTTATGGAAGAGAAAATAGACACCAAAGTAGCCTTCTTCTAACCTTAACGGAC
CTACAGTGCAAAAAGTTATCAAGAGACTGCATTATAGAGCGCACAAAGGAGAAAAAAAGTAATCTAAGAT
GCTTTGTTAGAAAAATAGCGCTCTCGGGATGCATTTTTGTAGAACAAAAAAGAAGTATAGATTCTTTGTT
GGTAAAATAGCGCTCTCGCGTTGCATTTCTGTTCTGTAAAAATGCAGCTCAGATTCTTTGTTTGAAAAAT
TAGCGCTCTCGCGTTGCATTTTTGTTTTACAAAAATGAAGCACAGATTCTTCGTTGGTAAAATAGCGCTT
TCGCGTTGCATTTCTGTTCTGTAAAAATGCAGCTCAGATTCTTTGTTTGAAAAATTAGCGCTCTCGCGTT
GCATTTTTGTTCTACAAAATGAAGCACAGATGCTTCGTTCAGGTGGCACTTTTCGGGGAAATGTGCGCGG
AACCCCTATTTGTTTATTTTTCTAAATACATTCAAATATGTATCCGCTCATGAGACAATAACCCTGATAA
ATGCTTCAATAATATTGAAAAAGGAAGAGTATGAGTATTCAACATTTCCGTGTCGCCCTTATTCCCTTTT
TTGCGGCATTTTGCCTTCCTGTTTTTGCTCACCCAGAAACGCTGGTGAAAGTAAAAGATGCTGAAGATCA
GTTGGGTGCACGAGTGGGTTACATCGAACTGGATCTCAACAGCGGTAAGATCCTTGAGAGTTTTCGCCCC
GAAGAACGTTTTCCAATGATGAGCACTTTTAAAGTTCTGCTATGTGGCGCGGTATTATCCCGTATTGACG
CCGGGCAAGAGCAACTCGGTCGCCGCATACACTATTCTCAGAATGACTTGGTTGAGTACTCACCAGTCAC
AGAAAAGCATCTTACGGATGGCATGACAGTAAGAGAATTATGCAGTGCTGCCATAACCATGAGTGATAAC
ACTGCGGCCAACTTACTTCTGACAACGATCGGAGGACCGAAGGAGCTAACCGCTTTTTTGCACAACATGG
GGGATCATGTAACTCGCCTTGATCGTTGGGAACCGGAGCTGAATGAAGCCATACCAAACGACGAGCGTGA
CACCACGATGCCTGTAGCAATGGCAACAACGTTGCGCAAACTATTAACTGGCGAACTACTTACTCTAGCT
TCCCGGCAACAATTAATAGACTGGATGGAGGCGGATAAAGTTGCAGGACCACTTCTGCGCTCGGCCCTTC
CGGCTGGCTGGTTTATTGCTGATAAATCTGGAGCCGGTGAGCGTGGGTCTCGCGGTATCATTGCAGCACT
GGGGCCAGATGGTAAGCCCTCCCGTATCGTAGTTATCTACACGACGGGGAGTCAGGCAACTATGGATGAA
CGAAATAGACAGATCGCTGAGATAGGTGTTTCACTGATTAAGCATTGGTAACTGTCAGACCAAGTTTACT
CATATATACTTTAGATTGATTTAAAACTTCATTTTTAATTTAAAAGGATCTAGGTGAAGATCCTTTTTGA
TAATCTCATGACCAAAATCCCTTAACGTGAGTTTTCGTTCCACTGAGCGTCAGACCCCGTAGAAAAGATC
AAAGGATCTTCTTGAGATCCTTTTTTTCTGCGCGTAATCTGCTGCTTGCAAACAAAAAAACCACCGCTAC
CAGCGGTGGTTTGTTTGCCGGATCAAGAGCTACCAACTCTTTTTCCGAAGGTAACTGGCTTCAGCAGAGC
GCAGATACCAAATACTGTTCTTCTAGTGTAGCCGTAGTTAGGCCACCACTTCAAGAACTCTGTAGCACCG
CCTACATACCTCGCTCTGCTAATCCTGTTACCAGTGGCTGCTGCCAGTGGCGATAAGTCGTGTCTTACCG
GGTTGGACTCAAGACGATAGTTACCGGATAAGGCGCAGCGGTCGGGCTGAACGGGGGGTTCGTGCACACA
GCCCAGCTTGGAGCGAACGACCTACACCGAACTGAGATACCTACAGCGTGAGCTATGAGAAAGCGCCACG
CTTCCCGAAGGGAGAAAGGCGGACAGGTATCCGGTAAGCGGCAGGGTCGGAACAGGAGAGCGCACGAGGG
AGCTTCCAGGGGGAAACGCCTGGTATCTTTATAGTCCTGTCGGGTTTCGCCACCTCTGACTTGAGCGTCG
ATTTTTGTGATGCTCGTCAGGGGGGCGGAGCCTATGGAAAAACGCCAGCAACGCGGCCTTTTTACGGTTC
CTGGCCTTTTGCTGGCCTTTTGCTCACATGTTCTTTCCTGCGTTATCCCCTGATTCTGTGGATAACCGTA
TTACCGCCTTTGAGTGAGCTGATACCGCTCGCCGCAGCCGAACGACCGAGCGCAGCGAGTCAGTGAGCGA
GGAAGCGGAAGAGCGCCCAATACGCAAACCGCCTCTCCCCGCGCGTTGGCCGATTCATTAATGCAGCTGG
CACGACAGGTTTCCCGACTGGAAAGCGGGCAGTGAGCGCAACGCAATTAATGTGAGTTAGCTCACTCATT
AGGCACCCCAGGCTTTACACTTTATGCTTCCGGCTCGTATGTTGTGTGGAATTGTGAGCGGATAACAATT
TCACACAGGAAACAGCTATGACCATGATTACGCCAAGCGCGCAATTAACCCTCACTAAAGGGAACAAAAG
CTGGAGCTTCTTTGAAAAGATAATGTATGATTATGCTTTCACTCATATTTATACAGAAACTTGATGTTTT
CTTTCGAGTATATACAAGGTGATTACATGTACGTTTGAAGTACAACTCTAGATTTTGTAGTGCCCTCTTG
GGCTAGCGGTAAAGGTGCGCATTTTTTCACACCCTACAATGTTCTGTTCAAAAGATTTTGGTCAAACGCT
GTAGAAGTGAAAGTTGGTGCGCATGTTTCGGCGTTCGAAACTTCTCCGCAGTGAAAGATAAATGATCGAT
ACGTTCTCTATGGAGGAGTTTTAGAGCTAGAAATAGCAAGTTAAAATAAGGCTAGTCCGTTATCAACTTG
AAAAAGTGGCACCGAGTCGGTGGTGCTTTTTTTGTTTTTTATGTCTTCGAGTCATGTAATTAGTTATGTC
ACGCTTACGTTCACGCCCTCCCCCCACATCCGCTCTAACCGAAAAGGAAGGAGTTAGACAACCTGAAGTC
TAGGTCCCTATTTATTTTTTTATAGTTATGTTAGTATTAAGAACGTTATTTATATTTCAAATTTTTCTTT
TTTTTCTGTACAGACGCGTGTACGCATGTAACATTATACTGAAAACCTTGCTTGAGAAGGTTTTGGGACG
CTCGAAGGCTTTAATTTGCGGCCGGTACCCAATTCGCCCTATAGTGAGTCGTATTACGCGCGCTCACTGG
CCGTCGTTTTACAACGTCGTGACTGGGAAAACCCTGGCGTTACCCAACTTAATCGCCTTGCAGCACATCC
CCCTTTCGCCAGCTGGCGTAATAGCGAAGAGGCCCGCACCGATCGCCCTTCCCAACAGTTGCGCAGCCTG
AATGGCGAATGG
[124 nt withheld, positions 4423-4546]
C
[53 nt withheld, positions 4548-4600]
A
[37 nt withheld, positions 4602-4638]
A
[49 nt withheld, positions 4640-4688]
CCTTTGACGTTGGAGTCCACGTTCTTT
[37 nt withheld, positions 4716-4752]
ACCCTATCTCGGTCTATTCTTTTGATTTATAAGGGATTTTGCCGATTTCGGCCTATTGGTTAAAAAATGA
GCTGATTTAACAAAAATTTAACGCGAATTTTAACAAAATATTAACGCTTACAATTTCCTGATGCGGTATT
TTCTCCTTACGCATCTGTGCAATATTTCTTCCCGTTTTAAGAGCTTGGTGAGCGCTAGGAGTCACTGCCA
GGTATCGTTTGAACACGGCATTAGTCAGGGAAGTCATAACACAGTCCTTTCCCGCAATTTTCTTTTTCTA
TTACTCTTGGCCTCCTCTAGTACACTCTATATTTTTTTATGCCTCGGTAATGATTTTCATTTTTTTTTTC
CACCTAGCGGATGACTCTTTTTTTTTCTTAGCGATTGGCATTATCACATAATGAATTATACATTATATAA
AGTAATGTGATTTCTTCGAAGAATATACTAAAAAATGAGCAGGCAAGATAAACGAAGGCAAAGATGACAG
AGCAGAAAGCCCTAGTAAAGCGTATTACAAATGAAACCAAAATTCAGATTGCGATCTCTTTAAAGGGTGG
TCCCCTAGCGATAGAGCACTCGATCTTCCCAGAAAAAGAGGCAGAAGCAGTAGCAGAACAGGCCACACAA
TCGCAAGTGATTAACGTCCACACAGGTATAGGGTTTCTGGACCATATGATACATGCTCTGGCCAAGCATT
CCGGCTGGTCGCTAATCGTTGAGTGCATTGGTGACTTACACATAGACGACCATCACACCACTGAAGACTG
CGGGATTGCTCTCGGTCAAGCTTTTAAAGAGGCCCTAGGGGCCGTGCGTGGAGTAAAAAGGTTTGGATCA
GGATTTGCGCCTTTGGATGAGGCACTTTCCAGAGCGGTGGTAGATCTTTCGAACAGGCCGTACGCAGTTG
TCGAACTTGGTTTGCAAAGGGAGAAAGTAGGAGATCTCTCTTGCGAGATGATCCCGCATTTTCTTGAAAG
CTTTGCAGAGGCTAGCAGAATTACCCTCCACGTTGATTGTCTGCGAGGCAAGAATGATCATCACCGTAGT
GAGAGTGCGTTCAAGGCTCTTGCGGTTGCCATAAGAGAAGCCACCTCGCCCAATGGTACCAACGATGTTC
CCTCCACCAAAGGTGTTCTTATGTAGTGACACCGATTATTTAAAGCTGCAGCATACGATATATATACATG
TGTATATATGTATACCTATGAATGTCAGTAAGTATGTATACGAACAGTATGATACTGAAGATGACAAGGT
AATGCATCATTCTATACGTGTCATTCTGAACGAGGCGCGCTTTCCTTTTTTCTTTTTGCTTTTTCTTTTT
TTTTCTCTTGAACTCGACGGATCTATGCGGTGACGCGCGAGACGAAAGGGCCTCGTGATACGCCTATTTT
TATAGGTTAATG
Features (pLannotate 1.2.2; 20 found; start..end, strand, type, name):
     27..1369    +  rep_origin     2μ ori: yeast 2μ plasmid origin of replication
   1396..1500    +  promoter       AmpR promoter: bla
   1501..2361    +  CDS            AmpR: β-lactamase; bla; confers resistance to ampicillin, carbenicillin, and related antibiotics
   2532..3120    +  rep_origin     ori: high-copy-number ColE1/pMB1/pBR322/pUC origin of replication
   3303..3395    +  CDS            lacI (fragment): lac repressor; lacI; The lac repressor binds to the lac operator to inhibit transcription in E. coli. This inhibition can be relieved by adding lactose or isopropyl-β-D-thiogalactopyranoside (IPTG).
   3408..3429    +  protein_bind   CAP binding site: CAP binding activates transcription in the presence of cAMP. E. coli catabolite activator protein
   3444..3474    +  promoter       lac promoter: promoter for the E. coli lac operon
   3482..3498    +  protein_bind   lac operator: The lac repressor binds to the lac operator to inhibit transcription in E. coli. This inhibition can be relieved by adding lactose or isopropyl-β-D-thiogalactopyranoside (IPTG). lac repressor encoded by lacI
   3543..3561    +  promoter       T3 promoter: promoter for bacteriophage T3 RNA polymerase
   3579..3847    +  promoter       SNR52 promoter: promoter for the S. cerevisiae small nucleolar RNA gene SNR52
   3868..3942    +  misc_RNA       gRNA scaffold: guide RNA scaffold for the Streptococcus pyogenes CRISPR/Cas9 system
   3947..3966    +  terminator     SUP4 terminator: transcription terminator for the S. cerevisiae SUP4 tRNA gene
   4018..4207    +  terminator     CYC1 terminator: S. cerevisiae CYC1; transcription terminator for CYC1
   4238..4256    -  promoter       T7 promoter: promoter for bacteriophage T7 RNA polymerase
   4264..4419    +  CDS            lacZα (fragment): LacZα fragment of β-galactosidase; lacZ fragment
   4423..4878    +  rep_origin     f1 ori (sequence partly withheld): f1 bacteriophage origin of replication; arrow indicates direction of (+) strand synthesis
   4879..4912    -  misc_feature   bom (fragment): basis of mobility region from pBR322
   4925..4999    -  CDS            MRM1 (fragment): MRM1_YEAST - Also known as PET56 From Saccharomyces cerevisiae (strain ATCC 204508 / S288c) (Baker's yeast).
   5049..5235    +  promoter       HIS3 promoter: S. cerevisiae HIS3
   5236..5895    +  CDS            HIS3: HIS7_YEAST - Experimental evidence at protein level: Swiss-Prot protein existence level 1. From Saccharomyces cerevisiae (strain ATCC 204508 / S288c) (Baker's yeast).
