[The description below was written by a language model from this plasmid's Addgene catalogue record and pLannotate feature annotations shown in this document.]
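Description:
CAN1 gRNA HIS is a yeast expression shuttle plasmid of about 6.2 kb that produces a single CRISPR guide RNA directed against the open reading frame of the Saccharomyces cerevisiae CAN1 gene (YEL063C). In E. coli it is maintained through a high-copy ColE1/pUC-type origin and selected with ampicillin via the β-lactamase gene. In yeast it is selected by histidine prototrophy through a HIS3 cassette driven by its own promoter. The catalogue lists the backbone as pRS413, which is normally a centromeric vector, but the sequence annotation instead detects a 2μ origin of replication and no CEN/ARS element. This suggests the sequenced plasmid behaves as a multicopy episomal vector, and the record does not explain the discrepancy. An f1 origin, lac promoter/operator elements, lacZα and lacI fragments, and flanking T3 and T7 promoters are remnants of the cloning backbone.

The payload is a compact guide RNA cassette. The SNR52 small nucleolar RNA promoter, transcribed by RNA polymerase III, drives a 20-nucleotide CAN1-targeting spacer, which lies in the unannotated gap just upstream of the Streptococcus pyogenes Cas9 gRNA scaffold. Transcription ends at the SUP4 tRNA terminator, and a CYC1 terminator follows downstream. The plasmid carries no Cas9 or dCas9 coding sequence, so the nuclease or its derivative must be supplied from another construct or from the host strain. The associated publication describes a set of strain-construction vectors for gene expression knockdown in budding yeast. The record does not say how this guide is used within that system beyond targeting the CAN1 ORF.
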