Addgene plasmid #182521: CAN1 gRNA HIS
Purpose: Expression vector for gRNA directed against CAN1 ORF.
Depositing lab: Rob Mitra. Depositing organization: Washington University in Saint Louis. Publication: A Suite of New Strain Construction Vectors for Gene Expression Knockdown in Budding Yeast. Shively CA, Dong F, Mitra RD. ACS Synth Biol. 2023 Jan 17. doi: 10.1021/acssynbio.2c00547. PubMed 36650116.
Backbone
  Vector backbone: pRS413
  Total vector size (bp): 6161
  Vector type: Yeast Expression
  Selectable markers: HIS3
Growth in bacteria
  Bacterial resistance: Ampicillin, 100 μg/mL
  Growth temperature: 37°C
  Growth strain: DH5alpha
  Copy number: Unknown
Gene/Insert
  Gene/Insert name: CAN1 gRNA
  gRNA/shRNA sequence: GATACGTTCTCTATGGAGGA
  Species: S. cerevisiae (budding yeast)
  Entrez Gene: CAN1 (a.k.a. YEL063C)
Terms and licenses: Academic/Nonprofit Terms; Industry Terms: Not Available to Industry
How to cite: CAN1 gRNA HIS was a gift from Rob Mitra (Addgene plasmid # 182521 ; http://n2t.net/addgene:182521 ; RRID:Addgene_182521)
